Addgene plasmid #15714: pQCXIP-LIP
Depositing lab: Joan Massague. Depositing organization: Memorial Sloan-Kettering Cancer Center. Publication: C/EBPbeta at the core of the TGFbeta cytostatic response and its evasion in metastatic breast cancer cells. Gomis RR, Alarcon C, Nadal C, Van Poznak C, Massague J. Cancer Cell. 2006 Sep . 10(3):203-14. 10.1016/j.ccr.2006.07.019 PubMed 16959612.
Backbone
  Vector backbone: pQCXIP
  Backbone manufacturer: Clontech
  Backbone size w/o insert (bp): 7200
  Vector type: Mammalian Expression, Retroviral
  Selectable markers: Puromycin
Growth in bacteria
  Bacterial resistance: Ampicillin, 100 μg/mL
  Growth temperature: 37°C
  Growth strain: DH5alpha
  Copy number: High Copy
Gene/Insert
  Gene/Insert name: LIP (alt name: C/EBP beta isoform)
  Species: H. sapiens (human)
  Insert size (bp): 500
  Entrez Gene: CEBPB (a.k.a. C/EBP-beta, IL6DBP, NF-IL6, TCF5)
  Cloning method: Restriction Enzyme; 5′ cloning site BamHI (not destroyed); 3′ cloning site BamHI (not destroyed)
  Sequencing primers: 5′ LNCX
Terms and licenses: Academic/Nonprofit Terms; Industry Terms: Not Available to Industry
Depositor comments: Human LIP was cloned by PCR from cDNA templates and then subsequently digested with BamHI, inserted in pQCXIP (Clontech), and analyzed for the right orientation.
How to cite: pQCXIP-LIP was a gift from Joan Massague (Addgene plasmid # 15714 ; http://n2t.net/addgene:15714 ; RRID:Addgene_15714)
