[The description below was written by a language model from this plasmid's Addgene catalogue record.]
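Description:
pQCXIP-LIP is a retroviral mammalian expression plasmid built on the commercial pQCXIP backbone (about 7.2 kb without insert). It is maintained in E. coli as a high-copy plasmid under ampicillin selection, and it carries a puromycin marker for selecting transduced or transfected mammalian cells. No feature table accompanies the record, so the promoter and other regulatory elements are not explicitly listed. pQCXIP is generally known as a self-inactivating, bicistronic retroviral vector in which an internal CMV promoter drives the cloned gene, followed by an IRES and the puromycin resistance gene. In that arrangement, insert and marker are translated from a single transcript, and drug selection enriches for cells expressing the insert. As a retroviral vector, it would be introduced into a packaging cell line to produce virus for stable delivery into target cells.

The payload is human LIP, an insert of roughly 500 bp from the CEBPB gene. LIP is the short C/EBPβ isoform, which retains the DNA-binding and dimerisation region but lacks most of the N-terminal transactivation domain, and it is commonly regarded as an inhibitory form of the factor. The insert was amplified by PCR from cDNA, digested with BamHI and ligated into a single BamHI site that is preserved on both sides. Because this cloning is non-directional, clones were screened for the correct orientation. No epitope tag or fusion partner is recorded. The associated publication concerns the role of C/EBPβ in the TGFβ cytostatic response and its evasion in metastatic breast cancer cells. This fits use of the construct for stable, enforced LIP expression to test how this isoform affects that response.
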