>Addgene plasmid #15714 | pQCXIP-LIP | addgene partial sequence | sequence record 22211 | LNCX 5'-AGCTCGTTTAGTGAACCGTCAGATC-3'
TAGAAGACCCGGGACCGATCCAGCCTCCGCGGCCGGGAACGGTGCATTGGAACGGACCTGCAGGAATTGA
TCCGCGGCCGCACCGGTAGGCCTCGTACGCTTAATTAACGGATCCACTAGTAACGGCCGCCAGTGTGCTG
GAATTCGCCCTTCGGCCGCATGGACTACAAGGACGACGATGACAAGGAATTCAGCATGGCGGCGGGCTTC
CCGTACGCGCTGCGCGCTTACCTCGGCTACCAGGCGGTGCCGAGCGGCAGCAGCGGGAGCCTCTCCACGT
CCTCCTCGTCCAGCCCGCCCGGCACGCCGAGCCCCGCTGACGCCAAGGCGCCCCCGACCGCCTGCTACGC
GGGGGCCGCGCCGGCGCCCTCGCAGGTCAAGAGCAAGGCCAAGAAGACCGTGGACAAGCACAGCGACGAG
TACAAGATCCGGCGCGAGCGCAACAACATCGCCGTGCGCAAGAGCCGCGACAAGGCCAAGATGCGCAACC
TGGAGACGCAGCACAAGGTCCTGGAGCTCACGGCCGAGAACGAGCGGCTGCAGAAGAAGGTGGAGCAGCT
GTCGCGCGAGCTCAGCACCCTGCGGAACTTGTTCAAGCAGCTGCCCGAGCCCCTGCTCGCCTCCTCCGGC
CACTGCTAGCGGGTACCACGCGTATCGATAAGCTTGCATGCCTGCAGGTCGACTCTAGA
